>Addgene plasmid #99956 | pcDNA3.1-TFEBS122D-MYC (#777) | addgene full sequence | sequence record 198130 | Addgene NGS Result
GACATTGATTATTGACTAGTTATTAATAGTAATCAATTACGGGGTCATTAGTTCATAGCCCATATATGGA
GTTCCGCGTTACATAACTTACGGTAAATGGCCCGCCTGGCTGACCGCCCAACGACCCCCGCCCATTGACG
TCAATAATGACGTATGTTCCCATAGTAACGCCAATAGGGACTTTCCATTGACGTCAATGGGTGGAGTATT
TACGGTAAACTGCCCACTTGGCAGTACATCAAGTGTATCATATGCCAAGTACGCCCCCTATTGACGTCAA
TGACGGTAAATGGCCCGCCTGGCATTATGCCCAGTACATGACCTTATGGGACTTTCCTACTTGGCAGTAC
ATCTACGTATTAGTCATCGCTATTACCATGGTGATGCGGTTTTGGCAGTACATCAATGGGCGTGGATAGC
GGTTTGACTCACGGGGATTTCCAAGTCTCCACCCCATTGACGTCAATGGGAGTTTGTTTTGGCACCAAAA
TCAACGGGACTTTCCAAAATGTCGTAACAACTCCGCCCCATTGACGCAAATGGGCGGTAGGCGTGTACGG
TGGGAGGTCTATATAAGCAGAGCTCTCTGGCTAACTAGAGAACCCACTGCTTACTGGCTTATCGAAATTA
ATACGACTCACTATAGGGAGACCCAAGCTGGCTAGCGTTTAAACGGGCCCTCTAGACTCGAGCGGCCGCC
ACTGTGCTGGATATCTGCAGAATTCGCCACCATGGCGTCACGCATAGGGTTGCGCATGCAGCTCATGCGG
GAGCAGGCGCAGCAGGAGGAGCAACGGGAGCGCATGCAGCAACAGGCTGTCATGCATTACATGCAGCAGC
AGCAGCAGCAGCAACAGCAGCAGCTCGGAGGGCCGCCCACCCCGGCCATCAATACCCCCGTCCACTTCCA
GTCGCCACCACCTGTGCCTGGGGAGGTGTTGAAGGTGCAGTCCTACCTGGAGAATCCCACATCCTACCAT
CTGCAGCAGTCGCAGCATCAGAAGGTGCGGGAGTACCTGTCCGAGACCTATGGAAACAAGTTTGCTGCCC
ACATCAGCCCAGCCCAGGGCTCTCCGAAACCCCCACCAGCCGCCGACCCAGGGGTGCGAGCTGGACACGT
GCTGTCCTCCTCCGCTGGCAACAGTGCTCCCAATAGCCCCATGGCCATGCTGCACATTGGCTCCAACCCT
GAGAGGGAGTTGGATGATGTCATTGACAACATTATGCGTCTGGACGATGTCCTTGGCTACATCAATCCTG
AAATGCAGATGCCCAACACGCTACCCCTGTCCAGCAGCCACCTGAATGTGTACAGCAGCGACCCCCAGGT
CACAGCCTCCCTGGTGGGCGTCACCAGCAGCTCCTGCCCTGCGGACCTGACCCAGAAGCGAGAGCTCACA
GATGCTGAGAGCAGGGCCCTGGCCAAGGAGCGGCAGAAGAAAGACAATCACAACTTAATTGAAAGGAGAC
GAAGGTTCAACATCAATGACCGCATCAAGGAGTTGGGAATGCTGATCCCCAAGGCCAATGACCTGGACGT
GCGCTGGAACAAGGGCACCATCCTCAAGGCCTCTGTGGATTACATCCGGAGGATGCAGAAGGACCTGCAA
AAGTCCAGGGAGCTGGAGAACCACTCTCGCCGCCTGGAGATGACCAACAAGCAGCTCTGGCTCCGTATCC
AGGAGCTGGAGATGCAGGCTCGAGTGCACGGCCTCCCTACCACCTCCCCGTCCGGCATGAACATGGCTGA
GCTGGCCCAGCAGGTGGTGAAGCAGGAGCTGCCTAGCGAAGAGGGCCCAGGGGAGGCCCTGATGCTGGGG
GCTGAGGTCCCTGACCCTGAGCCACTGCCAGCTCTGCCCCCGCAAGCCCCGCTGCCCCTGCCCACCCAGC
CACCGTCCCCATTCCATCACCTGGACTTCAGCCACAGCCTGAGCTTTGGGGGCAGGGAGGACGAGGGTCC
CCCGGGCTACCCCGAACCCCTGGCGCCGGGGCATGGCTCCCCATTCCCCAGCCTGTCCAAGAAGGATCTG
GACCTCATGCTCCTGGACGACTCACTGCTACCGCTGGCCTCTGATCCACTTCTGTCCACCATGTCCCCCG
AGGCCTCCAAGGCCAGCAGCCGCCGGAGCAGCTTCAGCATGGAGGAGGGCGATGTGCTGTCAAGCTTTCT
AGAACAAAAACTCATCTCAGAAGAGGATCTGAATAGCGCCGTCGACCATCATCATCATCATCATTGAGTT
TAAACGGTCTCCAGCTTAAGTTTAAACCGCTGATCAGCCTCGACTGTGCCTTCTAGTTGCCAGCCATCTG
TTGTTTGCCCCTCCCCCGTGCCTTCCTTGACCCTGGAAGGTGCCACTCCCACTGTCCTTTCCTAATAAAA
TGAGGAAATTGCATCGCATTGTCTGAGTAGGTGTCATTCTATTCTGGGGGGTGGGGTGGGGCAGGACAGC
AAGGGGGAGGATTGGGAAGACAATAGCAGGCATGCTGGGGATGCGGTGGGCTCTATGGCTTCTGAGGCGG
AAAGAACCAGCTGGGGCTCTAGGGGGTATCCCC
[124 nt withheld, positions 2554-2677]
C
[91 nt withheld, positions 2679-2769]
A
[49 nt withheld, positions 2771-2819]
CCTTTGACGTTGGAGTCCACGTTCTTT
[37 nt withheld, positions 2847-2883]
ACCCTATCTCGGTCTATTCTTTTGATTTATAAGGGATTTTGCCGATTTCGGCCTATTGGTTAAAAAATGA
GCTGATTTAACAAAAATTTAACGCGAATTAATTCTGTGGAATGTGTGTCAGTTAGGGTGTGGAAAGTCCC
CAGGCTCCCCAGCAGGCAGAAGTATGCAAAGCATGCATCTCAATTAGTCAGCAACCAGGTGTGGAAAGTC
CCCAGGCTCCCCAGCAGGCAGAAGTATGCAAAGCATGCATCTCAATTAGTCAGCAACCATAGTCCCGCCC
CTAACTCCGCCCATCCCGCCCCTAACTCCGCCCAGTTCCGCCCATTCTCCGCCCCATGGCTGACTAATTT
TTTTTATTTATGCAGAGGCCGAGGCCGCCTCTGCCTCTGAGCTATTCCAGAAGTAGTGAGGAGGCTTTTT
TGGAGGCCTAGGCTTTTGCAAAAAGCTCCCGGGAGCTTGTATATCCATTTTCGGATCTGATCAAGAGACA
GGATGAGGATCGTTTCGCATGATTGAACAAGATGGATTGCACGCAGGTTCTCCGGCCGCTTGGGTGGAGA
GGCTATTCGGCTATGACTGGGCACAACAGACAATCGGCTGCTCTGATGCCGCCGTGTTCCGGCTGTCAGC
GCAGGGGCGCCCGGTTCTTTTTGTCAAGACCGACCTGTCCGGTGCCCTGAATGAACTGCAGGACGAGGCA
GCGCGGCTATCGTGGCTGGCCACGACGGGCGTTCCTTGCGCAGCTGTGCTCGACGTTGTCACTGAAGCGG
GAAGGGACTGGCTGCTATTGGGCGAAGTGCCGGGGCAGGATCTCCTGTCATCTCACCTTGCTCCTGCCGA
GAAAGTATCCATCATGGCTGATGCAATGCGGCGGCTGCATACGCTTGATCCGGCTACCTGCCCATTCGAC
CACCAAGCGAAACATCGCATCGAGCGAGCACGTACTCGGATGGAAGCCGGTCTTGTCGATCAGGATGATC
TGGACGAAGAGCATCAGGGGCTCGCGCCAGCCGAACTGTTCGCCAGGCTCAAGGCGCGCATGCCCGACGG
CGAGGATCTCGTCGTGACCCATGGCGATGCCTGCTTGCCGAATATCATGGTGGAAAATGGCCGCTTTTCT
GGATTCATCGACTGTGGCCGGCTGGGTGTGGCGGACCGCTATCAGGACATAGCGTTGGCTACCCGTGATA
TTGCTGAAGAGCTTGGCGGCGAATGGGCTGACCGCTTCCTCGTGCTTTACGGTATCGCCGCTCCCGATTC
GCAGCGCATCGCCTTCTATCGCCTTCTTGACGAGTTCTTCTGAGCGGGACTCTGGGGTTCGAAATGACCG
ACCAAGCGACGCCCAACCTGCCATCACGAGATTTCGATTCCACCGCCGCCTTCTATGAAAGGTTGGGCTT
CGGAATCGTTTTCCGGGACGCCGGCTGGATGATCCTCCAGCGCGGGGATCTCATGCTGGAGTTCTTCGCC
CACCCCAACTTGTTTATTGCAGCTTATAATGGTTACAAATAAAGCAATAGCATCACAAATTTCACAAATA
AAGCATTTTTTTCACTGCATTCTAGTTGTGGTTTGTCCAAACTCATCAATGTATCTTATCATGTCTGTAT
ACCGTCGACCTCTAGCTAGAGCTTGGCGTAATCATGGTCATAGCTGTTTCCTGTGTGAAATTGTTATCCG
CTCACAATTCCACACAACATACGAGCCGGAAGCATAAAGTGTAAAGCCTGGGGTGCCTAATGAGTGAGCT
AACTCACATTAATTGCGTTGCGCTCACTGCCCGCTTTCCAGTCGGGAAACCTGTCGTGCCAGCTGCATTA
ATGAATCGGCCAACGCGCGGGGAGAGGCGGTTTGCGTATTGGGCGCTCTTCCGCTTCCTCGCTCACTGAC
TCGCTGCGCTCGGTCGTTCGGCTGCGGCGAGCGGTATCAGCTCACTCAAAGGCGGTAATACGGTTATCCA
CAGAATCAGGGGATAACGCAGGAAAGAACATGTGAGCAAAAGGCCAGCAAAAGGCCAGGAACCGTAAAAA
GGCCGCGTTGCTGGCGTTTTTCCATAGGCTCCGCCCCCCTGACGAGCATCACAAAAATCGACGCTCAAGT
CAGAGGTGGCGAAACCCGACAGGACTATAAAGATACCAGGCGTTTCCCCCTGGAAGCTCCCTCGTGCGCT
CTCCTGTTCCGACCCTGCCGCTTACCGGATACCTGTCCGCCTTTCTCCCTTCGGGAAGCGTGGCGCTTTC
TCATAGCTCACGCTGTAGGTATCTCAGTTCGGTGTAGGTCGTTCGCTCCAAGCTGGGCTGTGTGCACGAA
CCCCCCGTTCAGCCCGACCGCTGCGCCTTATCCGGTAACTATCGTCTTGAGTCCAACCCGGTAAGACACG
ACTTATCGCCACTGGCAGCAGCCACTGGTAACAGGATTAGCAGAGCGAGGTATGTAGGCGGTGCTACAGA
GTTCTTGAAGTGGTGGCCTAACTACGGCTACACTAGAAGAACAGTATTTGGTATCTGCGCTCTGCTGAAG
CCAGTTACCTTCGGAAAAAGAGTTGGTAGCTCTTGATCCGGCAAACAAACCACCGCTGGTAGCGGTGGTT
TTTTTGTTTGCAAGCAGCAGATTACGCGCAGAAAAAAAGGATCTCAAGAAGATCCTTTGATCTTTTCTAC
GGGGTCTGACGCTCAGTGGAACGAAAACTCACGTTAAGGGATTTTGGTCATGAGATTATCAAAAAGGATC
TTCACCTAGATCCTTTTAAATTAAAAATGAAGTTTTAAATCAATCTAAAGTATATATGAGTAAACTTGGT
CTGACAGTTACCAATGCTTAATCAGTGAGGCACCTATCTCAGCGATCTGTCTATTTCGTTCATCCATAGT
TGCCTGACTCCCCGTCGTGTAGATAACTACGATACGGGAGGGCTTACCATCTGGCCCCAGTGCTGCAATG
ATACCGCGAGACCCACGCTCACCGGCTCCAGATTTATCAGCAATAAACCAGCCAGCCGGAAGGGCCGAGC
GCAGAAGTGGTCCTGCAACTTTATCCGCCTCCATCCAGTCTATTAATTGTTGCCGGGAAGCTAGAGTAAG
TAGTTCGCCAGTTAATAGTTTGCGCAACGTTGTTGCCATTGCTACAGGCATCGTGGTGTCACGCTCGTCG
TTTGGTATGGCTTCATTCAGCTCCGGTTCCCAACGATCAAGGCGAGTTACATGATCCCCCATGTTGTGCA
AAAAAGCGGTTAGCTCCTTCGGTCCTCCGATCGTTGTCAGAAGTAAGTTGGCCGCAGTGTTATCACTCAT
GGTTATGGCAGCACTGCATAATTCTCTTACTGTCATGCCATCCGTAAGATGCTTTTCTGTGACTGGTGAG
TACTCAACCAAGTCATTCTGAGAATAGTGTATGCGGCGACCGAGTTGCTCTTGCCCGGCGTCAATACGGG
ATAATACCGCGCCACATAGCAGAACTTTAAAAGTGCTCATCATTGGAAAACGTTCTTCGGGGCGAAAACT
CTCAAGGATCTTACCGCTGTTGAGATCCAGTTCGATGTAACCCACTCGTGCACCCAACTGATCTTCAGCA
TCTTTTACTTTCACCAGCGTTTCTGGGTGAGCAAAAACAGGAAGGCAAAATGCCGCAAAAAAGGGAATAA
GGGCGACACGGAAATGTTGAATACTCATACTCTTCCTTTTTCAATATTATTGAAGCATTTATCAGGGTTA
TTGTCTCATGAGCGGATACATATTTGAATGTATTTAGAAAAATAAACAAATAGGGGTTCCGCGCACATTT
CCCCGAAAAGTGCCACCTGACGTCGACGGATCGGGAGATCTCCCGATCCCCTATGGTGCACTCTCAGTAC
AATCTGCTCTGATGCCGCATAGTTAAGCCAGTATCTGCTCCCTGCTTGTGTGTTGGAGGTCGCTGAGTAG
TGCGCGAGCAAAATTTAAGCTACAACAAGGCAAGGCTTGACCGACAATTGCATGAAGAATCTGCTTAGGG
TTAGGCGTTTTGCGCTGCTTCGCGATGTACGGGCCAGATATACGCGTT
Features (pLannotate 1.2.2; 21 found; start..end, strand, type, name):
      1..380     +  enhancer       CMV enhancer: human cytomegalovirus immediate early enhancer
    381..584     +  promoter       CMV promoter: human cytomegalovirus (CMV) immediate early promoter
    580..613     +  LTR            5' LTR (truncated) (fragment): truncated 5' long terminal repeat (LTR) from HIV-1
    629..647     +  promoter       T7 promoter: promoter for bacteriophage T7 RNA polymerase
    732..2159    +  CDS            TFEB: TFEB_HUMAN - Also known as BHLHE35. Experimental evidence at protein level: Swiss-Prot protein existence level 1. Transcription factor that acts as a master regulator of lysosomal biogenesis, autophagy, lysosomal exocytosis, lipid catabolism, energy metabolism and immune response (PubMed:21617040, PubMed:22576015, PubMed:22343943, PubMed:22692423, PubMed:30120233, PubMed:31672913). Specifically recognizes and binds E-box sequences (5'-CANNTG-3'); efficient DNA-binding requires dimerization with itself or with another MiT/TFE family member such as TFE3 or MITF (PubMed:1748288, PubMed:19556463,
   2217..2234    +  CDS            capTEV™ (fragment): composite tag for in vivo biotinylation, TEV protease cleavage, and 6xHis tagging
   2284..2508    +  polyA_signal   bGH poly(A) signal: bovine growth hormone polyadenylation signal
   2512..2533    +  promoter       SV40 promoter (fragment): SV40 enhancer and early promoter
   2554..2982    +  rep_origin     f1 ori (sequence partly withheld): f1 bacteriophage origin of replication; arrow indicates direction of (+) strand synthesis
   2996..3325    +  promoter       SV40 promoter: SV40 enhancer and early promoter
   3392..4183    +  CDS            neo: KKA2_KLEPN - Also known as kan, nptII. Experimental evidence at protein level: Swiss-Prot protein existence level 1. Resistance to kanamycin, neomycin, paromomycin, ribostamycin, butirosin and gentamicin B. From Klebsiella pneumoniae.
   4207..4365    +  CDS            ble (fragment): BLE_KLEPN - Experimental evidence at protein level: Swiss-Prot protein existence level 1. Binding protein with a strong affinity to the bleomycin family of antibiotics. Binds to CL990; an antimitotic-antibiotic compound. From Klebsiella pneumoniae.
   4360..4481    +  polyA_signal   SV40 poly(A) signal: SV40 polyadenylation signal
   4554..4570    -  protein_bind   lac operator: The lac repressor binds to the lac operator to inhibit transcription in E. coli. This inhibition can be relieved by adding lactose or isopropyl-β-D-thiogalactopyranoside (IPTG). lac repressor encoded by lacI
   4578..4608    -  promoter       lac promoter: promoter for the E. coli lac operon
   4623..4644    -  protein_bind   CAP binding site: CAP binding activates transcription in the presence of cAMP. E. coli catabolite activator protein
   4657..4749    -  CDS            lacI (fragment): lac repressor; lacI; The lac repressor binds to the lac operator to inhibit transcription in E. coli. This inhibition can be relieved by adding lactose or isopropyl-β-D-thiogalactopyranoside (IPTG).
   4932..5520    -  rep_origin     ori: high-copy-number ColE1/pMB1/pBR322/pUC origin of replication
   5691..6551    -  CDS            AmpR: β-lactamase; bla; confers resistance to ampicillin, carbenicillin, and related antibiotics
   6552..6656    -  promoter       AmpR promoter: bla
   6715..6767    -  misc_feature   bom (fragment): basis of mobility region from pBR322
