[The description below was written by a language model from this plasmid's Addgene catalogue record and pLannotate feature annotations shown in this document.]
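Description:
pcDNA3.1-TFEBS122D-MYC is a mammalian expression plasmid of about 6.9 kb built on the Invitrogen pcDNA3.1 backbone, carrying human TFEB with a serine-to-aspartate substitution at residue 122. TFEB is a basic helix-loop-helix transcription factor of the MiT/TFE family that acts as a master regulator of lysosomal biogenesis and autophagy. Replacing a serine with aspartate is a common way to mimic constitutive phosphorylation. The associated publication concerns multistep regulation of TFEB by MTORC1, so the construct is presumably meant for probing the role of this site, although the record itself states the purpose only as mammalian expression.

The TFEB coding sequence is driven by the CMV immediate early enhancer and promoter and terminated by the bovine growth hormone polyadenylation signal. A T7 promoter upstream of the insert allows in vitro transcription or serves as a sequencing primer site. The catalogue lists backbone-encoded C-terminal Myc and 6xHis tags. The feature table does not annotate a Myc tag, and a short match labelled as a capTEV fragment just downstream of TFEB most likely corresponds to the 6xHis stretch. A separate SV40 promoter–neo–SV40 poly(A) cassette permits G418 selection of stable mammalian lines. In bacteria the plasmid replicates from a high-copy ColE1/pUC-type origin with ampicillin selection, and an f1 origin is present for single-stranded DNA production. Other small annotated fragments (HIV-1 LTR, ble, lacI, bom) appear to be backbone remnants or partial matches from the automated annotation rather than functional elements. The cloning sites used for the insert are not recorded.
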