Addgene plasmid #99956: pcDNA3.1-TFEBS122D-MYC (#777)
Purpose: mammalian expression
Depositing lab: James Brugarolas. Depositing organization: University of Texas Southwestern Medical Center. Publication: Multistep regulation of TFEB by MTORC1. Vega-Rubin-de-Celis S, Pena-Llopis S, Konda M, Brugarolas J. Autophagy. 2017 Mar 4;13(3):464-472. doi: 10.1080/15548627.2016.1271514. Epub 2017 Jan 5. PubMed 28055300.
Backbone
  Vector backbone: pcDNA3.1
  Backbone manufacturer: Invitrogen
  Vector type: Mammalian Expression
  Selectable markers: Neomycin (select with G418)
Growth in bacteria
  Bacterial resistance: Ampicillin, 100 μg/mL
  Growth temperature: 37°C
  Growth strain: DH5alpha
  Copy number: Unknown
Gene/Insert
  Gene/Insert name: TFEB
  Species: H. sapiens (human)
  Mutation: S122D
  Entrez Gene: TFEB (a.k.a. ALPHATFEB, BHLHE35, TCFEB)
  Tag / fusion protein: Myc (C terminal on backbone); 6xHis (C terminal on backbone)
  Cloning method: Restriction Enzyme; 5′ cloning site Unknown (unknown if destroyed); 3′ cloning site Unknown (unknown if destroyed)
Terms and licenses: Academic/Nonprofit Terms; Industry Terms: Not Available to Industry
How to cite: pcDNA3.1-TFEBS122D-MYC (#777) was a gift from James Brugarolas (Addgene plasmid # 99956 ; http://n2t.net/addgene:99956 ; RRID:Addgene_99956)
